>Addgene plasmid #162429 | FRB2N-CFP-CAAX | addgene full sequence | sequence record 319791 | Addgene NGS Result
TAGTTATTAATAGTAATCAATTACGGGGTCATTAGTTCATAGCCCATATATGGAGTTCCGCGTTACATAA
CTTACGGTAAATGGCCCGCCTGGCTGACCGCCCAACGACCCCCGCCCATTGACGTCAATAATGACGTATG
TTCCCATAGTAACGCCAATAGGGACTTTCCATTGACGTCAATGGGTGGAGTATTTACGGTAAACTGCCCA
CTTGGCAGTACATCAAGTGTATCATATGCCAAGTACGCCCCCTATTGACGTCAATGACGGTAAATGGCCC
GCCTGGCATTATGCCCAGTACATGACCTTATGGGACTTTCCTACTTGGCAGTACATCTACGTATTAGTCA
TCGCTATTACCATGGTGATGCGGTTTTGGCAGTACATCAATGGGCGTGGATAGCGGTTTGACTCACGGGG
ATTTCCAAGTCTCCACCCCATTGACGTCAATGGGAGTTTGTTTTGGCACCAAAATCAACGGGACTTTCCA
AAATGTCGTAACAACTCCGCCCCATTGACGCAAATGGGCGGTAGGCGTGTACGGTGGGAGGTCTATATAA
GCAGAGCTGGTTTAGTGAACCGTCAGATCCGCTAGCGCTACCGGACTCAGATCTCGAGCTCAAGCTTGCC
ACCATGATCCTCTGGCATGAGATGTGGCATGAAGGCCTGGAAGAGGCATCTCGTTTGTACTTTGGGGAAA
GGAACGTGAAAGGCATGTTTGAGGTGCTGGAGCCCTTGCATGCTATGATGGAACGGGGCCCCCAGACTCT
GAAGGAAACATCCTTTAATCAGGCCTATGGTCGAGATTTAATGGAGGCCCAAGAGTGGTGCAGGAAGTAC
ATGAAATCAGGGCAGTCGACGAGTGCTGGTGGTAGTGCTGGTGGTAGTGCTGGTGGTAGTGCTGGTGGTA
GTGCTGGTGGTCGGGTACCGCGGGCCCGGGATCCACCGGTCGCCACCATGGTGAGCAAGGGCGAGGAGCT
GTTCACCGGGGTGGTGCCCATCCTGGTCGAGCTGGACGGCGACGTAAACGGCCACAAGTTCAGCGTGTCC
GGCGAGGGCGAGGGCGATGCCACCTACGGCAAGCTGACCCTGAAGTTCATCTGCACCACCGGCAAGCTGC
CCGTGCCCTGGCCCACCCTCGTGACCACCCTGACCTGGGGCGTGCAGTGCTTCAGCCGCTACCCCGACCA
CATGAAGCAGCACGACTTCTTCAAGTCCGCCATGCCCGAAGGCTACGTCCAGGAGCGCACCATCTTCTTC
AAGGACGACGGCAACTACAAGACCCGCGCCGAGGTGAAGTTCGAGGGCGACACCCTGGTGAACCGCATCG
AGCTGAAGGGCATCGACTTCAAGGAGGACGGCAACATCCTGGGGCACAAGCTGGAGTACAACTACATCAG
CCACAACGTCTATATCACCGCCGACAAGCAGAAGAACGGCATCAAGGCCAACTTCAAGATCCGCCACAAC
ATCGAGGACGGCAGCGTGCAGCTCGCCGACCACTACCAGCAGAACACCCCCATCGGCGACGGCCCCGTGC
TGCTGCCCGACAACCACTACCTGAGCACCCAGTCCGCCCTGAGCAAAGACCCCAACGAGAAGCGCGATCA
CATGGTCCTGCTGGAGTTCGTGACCGCCGCCGGGATCACTCTCGGCATGGACGAGCTGTACAAGTCCGGA
CTCAGATCTAAGATGAGCAAAGATGGTAAAAAGAAGAAAAAGAAGTCAAAGACAAAGTGTGTAATTATGT
AAGCGGCCGCGACTCTAGATCATAATCAGCCATACCACATTTGTAGAGGTTTTACTTGCTTTAAAAAACC
TCCCACACCTCCCCCTGAACCTGAAACATAAAATGAATGCAATTGTTGTTGTTAACTTGTTTATTGCAGC
TTATAATGGTTACAAATAAAGCAATAGCATCACAAATTTCACAAATAAAGCATTTTTTTCACTGCATTCT
AGTTGTGGTTTGTCCAAACTCATCAATGTATCTTAAGGCGTAAATTGTAAGCGTTAATATTTTGTTAAAA
TTCGCGTTAAATTTTTGTTAAATCAGCTCATTTTTTAACCAATAGGCCGAAATCGGCAAAATCCCTTATA
AATCAAAAGAATAGACCGAGATAGGGT
[37 nt withheld, positions 2128-2164]
AAAGAACGTGGACTCCAACGTCAAAGG
[49 nt withheld, positions 2192-2240]
T
[91 nt withheld, positions 2242-2332]
G
[124 nt withheld, positions 2334-2457]
CAGGTGGCACTTTTCGGGGAAATGTGCGCGGAACCCCTATTTGTTTATTTTTCTAAATACATTCAAATAT
GTATCCGCTCATGAGACAATAACCCTGATAAATGCTTCAATAATATTGAAAAAGGAAGAGTCCTGAGGCG
GAAAGAACCAGCTGTGGAATGTGTGTCAGTTAGGGTGTGGAAAGTCCCCAGGCTCCCCAGCAGGCAGAAG
TATGCAAAGCATGCATCTCAATTAGTCAGCAACCAGGTGTGGAAAGTCCCCAGGCTCCCCAGCAGGCAGA
AGTATGCAAAGCATGCATCTCAATTAGTCAGCAACCATAGTCCCGCCCCTAACTCCGCCCATCCCGCCCC
TAACTCCGCCCAGTTCCGCCCATTCTCCGCCCCATGGCTGACTAATTTTTTTTATTTATGCAGAGGCCGA
GGCCGCCTCGGCCTCTGAGCTATTCCAGAAGTAGTGAGGAGGCTTTTTTGGAGGCCTAGGCTTTTGCAAA
GATCGATCAAGAGACAGGATGAGGATCGTTTCGCATGATTGAACAAGATGGATTGCACGCAGGTTCTCCG
GCCGCTTGGGTGGAGAGGCTATTCGGCTATGACTGGGCACAACAGACAATCGGCTGCTCTGATGCCGCCG
TGTTCCGGCTGTCAGCGCAGGGGCGCCCGGTTCTTTTTGTCAAGACCGACCTGTCCGGTGCCCTGAATGA
ACTGCAAGACGAGGCAGCGCGGCTATCGTGGCTGGCCACGACGGGCGTTCCTTGCGCAGCTGTGCTCGAC
GTTGTCACTGAAGCGGGAAGGGACTGGCTGCTATTGGGCGAAGTGCCGGGGCAGGATCTCCTGTCATCTC
ACCTTGCTCCTGCCGAGAAAGTATCCATCATGGCTGATGCAATGCGGCGGCTGCATACGCTTGATCCGGC
TACCTGCCCATTCGACCACCAAGCGAAACATCGCATCGAGCGAGCACGTACTCGGATGGAAGCCGGTCTT
GTCGATCAGGATGATCTGGACGAAGAGCATCAGGGGCTCGCGCCAGCCGAACTGTTCGCCAGGCTCAAGG
CGAGCATGCCCGACGGCGAGGATCTCGTCGTGACCCATGGCGATGCCTGCTTGCCGAATATCATGGTGGA
AAATGGCCGCTTTTCTGGATTCATCGACTGTGGCCGGCTGGGTGTGGCGGACCGCTATCAGGACATAGCG
TTGGCTACCCGTGATATTGCTGAAGAGCTTGGCGGCGAATGGGCTGACCGCTTCCTCGTGCTTTACGGTA
TCGCCGCTCCCGATTCGCAGCGCATCGCCTTCTATCGCCTTCTTGACGAGTTCTTCTGAGCGGGACTCTG
GGGTTCGAAATGACCGACCAAGCGACGCCCAACCTGCCATCACGAGATTTCGATTCCACCGCCGCCTTCT
ATGAAAGGTTGGGCTTCGGAATCGTTTTCCGGGACGCCGGCTGGATGATCCTCCAGCGCGGGGATCTCAT
GCTGGAGTTCTTCGCCCACCCTAGGGGGAGGCTAACTGAAACACGGAAGGAGACAATACCGGAAGGAACC
CGCGCTATGACGGCAATAAAAAGACAGAATAAAACGCACGGTGTTGGGTCGTTTGTTCATAAACGCGGGG
TTCGGTCCCAGGGCTGGCACTCTGTCGATACCCCACCGAGACCCCATTGGGGCCAATACGCCCGCGTTTC
TTCCTTTTCCCCACCCCACCCCCCAAGTTCGGGTGAAGGCCCAGGGCTCGCAGCCAACGTCGGGGCGGCA
GGCCCTGCCATAGCCTCAGGTTACTCATATATACTTTAGATTGATTTAAAACTTCATTTTTAATTTAAAA
GGATCTAGGTGAAGATCCTTTTTGATAATCTCATGACCAAAATCCCTTAACGTGAGTTTTCGTTCCACTG
AGCGTCAGACCCCGTAGAAAAGATCAAAGGATCTTCTTGAGATCCTTTTTTTCTGCGCGTAATCTGCTGC
TTGCAAACAAAAAAACCACCGCTACCAGCGGTGGTTTGTTTGCCGGATCAAGAGCTACCAACTCTTTTTC
CGAAGGTAACTGGCTTCAGCAGAGCGCAGATACCAAATACTGTTCTTCTAGTGTAGCCGTAGTTAGGCCA
CCACTTCAAGAACTCTGTAGCACCGCCTACATACCTCGCTCTGCTAATCCTGTTACCAGTGGCTGCTGCC
AGTGGCGATAAGTCGTGTCTTACCGGGTTGGACTCAAGACGATAGTTACCGGATAAGGCGCAGCGGTCGG
GCTGAACGGGGGGTTCGTGCACACAGCCCAGCTTGGAGCGAACGACCTACACCGAACTGAGATACCTACA
GCGTGAGCTATGAGAAAGCGCCACGCTTCCCGAAGGGAGAAAGGCGGACAGGTATCCGGTAAGCGGCAGG
GTCGGAACAGGAGAGCGCACGAGGGAGCTTCCAGGGGGAAACGCCTGGTATCTTTATAGTCCTGTCGGGT
TTCGCCACCTCTGACTTGAGCGTCGATTTTTGTGATGCTCGTCAGGGGGGCGGAGCCTATGGAAAAACGC
CAGCAACGCGGCCTTTTTACGGTTCCTGGCCTTTTGCTGGCCTTTTGCTCACATGTTCTTTCCTGCGTTA
TCCCCTGATTCTGTGGATAACCGTATTACCGCCATGCAT
Features (pLannotate 1.2.2; 17 found; start..end, strand, type, name):
     61..364     +  enhancer       CMV enhancer: human cytomegalovirus immediate early enhancer
    365..568     +  promoter       CMV promoter: human cytomegalovirus (CMV) immediate early promoter
    591..627     +  misc_feature   MCS (fragment): multiple cloning site
    637..852     +  CDS            FRB* (fragment): T2098L mutant of FKBP-rapamycin binding domain of human FRAP binds synthetic ligands such as AP21967
    924..950     +  misc_feature   MCS (fragment): multiple cloning site
    958..1674    +  CDS            ECFP: ECFP is a basic (constitutively fluorescent) cyan fluorescent protein published in 1996, derived from Aequorea victoria. It has low acid sensitivity.
   1690..1752    +  CDS            K-Ras (fragment): human small GTPase proto-oncoprotein
   1768..1851    +  CDS            large T antigen (fragment): large T antigen from SV40 (simian virus 40)
   1874..1995    +  polyA_signal   SV40 poly(A) signal: SV40 polyadenylation signal
   2029..2457    -  rep_origin     f1 ori (sequence partly withheld): f1 bacteriophage origin of replication; arrow indicates direction of (+) strand synthesis
   2484..2588    +  promoter       AmpR promoter: bla
   2590..2947    +  promoter       SV40 promoter: SV40 enhancer and early promoter
   2982..3776    +  CDS            NeoR/KanR: aminoglycoside phosphotransferase from Tn5; aph(3')-II (or nptII); confers resistance to neomycin, kanamycin, and G418 (Geneticin®)
   3797..3949    +  CDS            ble (fragment): BLE_KLEPN - Experimental evidence at protein level: Swiss-Prot protein existence level 1. Binding protein with a strong affinity to the bleomycin family of antibiotics. Binds to CL990; an antimitotic-antibiotic compound. From Klebsiella pneumoniae.
   4008..4055    +  polyA_signal   HSV TK poly(A) signal: herpes simplex virus thymidine kinase polyadenylation signal (Cole and Stacy, 1985)
   4146..4162    -  polyA_signal   bGH poly(A) signal (fragment): bovine growth hormone polyadenylation signal
   4384..4972    +  rep_origin     ori: high-copy-number ColE1/pMB1/pBR322/pUC origin of replication
