[The description below was written by a language model from this plasmid's Addgene catalogue record and pLannotate feature annotations shown in this document.]
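Description:
FRB2N-CFP-CAAX is a mammalian expression plasmid built on the Clontech N1 backbone and made for the chemically induced trimerization (CIT) system. It is maintained in E. coli as a high-copy plasmid through a ColE1/pUC-type origin and selected with kanamycin. The NeoR/KanR gene (Tn5 aminoglycoside phosphotransferase) sits behind tandem bacterial (bla-type) and SV40 early promoters and is followed by an HSV TK polyadenylation signal, so the same marker could also support G418 selection in mammalian cells. An f1 origin is also present. Short annotated matches to ble, a bGH poly(A) signal and SV40 large T antigen are fragments, most likely residual backbone sequence rather than functional elements.

The payload is a synthetic fusion driven by the CMV immediate-early enhancer and promoter and terminated by the SV40 poly(A) signal, with the insert cloned between KpnI and SalI sites. Reading from the 5' end, the feature table shows a partial FRB coding segment, ECFP, and a short fragment of human K-Ras. The FRB segment is annotated by similarity to the T2098L variant of the FKBP-rapamycin binding domain, although the record does not itself confirm that mutation. Its partial length fits the "FRBN" name, which points to an N-terminal piece of a split FRB. The K-Ras fragment supplies the C-terminal CAAX motif, a lipid-modification signal that typically anchors proteins to the plasma membrane. The expressed protein would therefore be a cyan-fluorescent, membrane-tethered split-FRB fragment. In a trimerization scheme it would presumably come together with complementary partner components when the chemical inducer is added, but the record does not name the partners or the inducer. ECFP allows the localization of this component to be followed by live-cell imaging.
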