Addgene plasmid #162429: FRB2N-CFP-CAAX
Purpose: for use in CIT (chemically induced trimerization) system
Depositing lab: Takanari Inoue. Depositing organization: Johns Hopkins University and School of Medicine. Publication: Rational design and implementation of a chemically inducible heterotrimerization system. Wu HD, Kikuchi M, Dagliyan O, Aragaki AK, Nakamura H, Dokholyan NV, Umehara T, Inoue T. Nat Methods. 2020 Sep;17(9):928-936. doi: 10.1038/s41592-020-0913-x. Epub 2020 Aug 3. PubMed 32747768.
Backbone
  Vector backbone: N1
  Backbone manufacturer: Clontech
  Vector type: Mammalian Expression
Growth in bacteria
  Bacterial resistance: Kanamycin, 50 μg/mL
  Growth temperature: 37°C
  Growth strain: DH5alpha
  Copy number: High Copy
Gene/Insert
  Gene/Insert name: FRBN-CFP-CAAX
  Species: Synthetic
  Promoter: CMV
  Cloning method: Restriction Enzyme; 5′ cloning site KpnI (not destroyed); 3′ cloning site SalI (not destroyed)
  Sequencing primers: 5′ CGTCGCCGTCCAGCTCGACCAG
Terms and licenses: Academic/Nonprofit Terms; Industry Terms: Not Available to Industry
How to cite: FRB2N-CFP-CAAX was a gift from Takanari Inoue (Addgene plasmid # 162429 ; http://n2t.net/addgene:162429 ; RRID:Addgene_162429)
