>Addgene plasmid #162429 | FRB2N-CFP-CAAX | depositor partial sequence | sequence record 314994 | complete coding sequence
ATGATCCTCTGGCATGAGATGTGGCATGAAGGCCTGGAAGAGGCATCTCGTTTGTACTTTGGGGAAAGGA
ACGTGAAAGGCATGTTTGAGGTGCTGGAGCCCTTGCATGCTATGATGGAACGGGGCCCCCAGACTCTGAA
GGAAACATCCTTTAATCAGGCCTATGGTCGAGATTTAATGGAGGCCCAAGAGTGGTGCAGGAAGTACATG
AAATCAGGGCAGTCGACGAGTGCTGGTGGTAGTGCTGGTGGTAGTGCTGGTGGTAGTGCTGGTGGTAGTG
CTGGTGGTCGGGTACCGCGGGCCCGGGATCCACCGGTCGCCACCATGGTGAGCAAGGGCGAGGAGCTGTT
CACCGGGGTGGTGCCCATCCTGGTCGAGCTGGACGGCGACGTAAACGGCCACAAGTTCAGCGTGTCCGGC
GAGGGCGAGGGCGATGCCACCTACGGCAAGCTGACCCTGAAGTTCATCTGCACCACCGGCAAGCTGCCCG
TGCCCTGGCCCACCCTCGTGACCACCCTGACCTGGGGCGTGCAGTGCTTCAGCCGCTACCCCGACCACAT
GAAGCAGCACGACTTCTTCAAGTCCGCCATGCCCGAAGGCTACGTCCAGGAGCGCACCATCTTCTTCAAG
GACGACGGCAACTACAAGACCCGCGCCGAGGTGAAGTTCGAGGGCGACACCCTGGTGAACCGCATCGAGC
TGAAGGGCATCGACTTCAAGGAGGACGGCAACATCCTGGGGCACAAGCTGGAGTACAACTACATCAGCCA
CAACGTCTATATCACCGCCGACAAGCAGAAGAACGGCATCAAGGCCAACTTCAAGATCCGCCACAACATC
GAGGACGGCAGCGTGCAGCTCGCCGACCACTACCAGCAGAACACCCCCATCGGCGACGGCCCCGTGCTGC
TGCCCGACAACCACTACCTGAGCACCCAGTCCGCCCTGAGCAAAGACCCCAACGAGAAGCGCGATCACAT
GGTCCTGCTGGAGTTCGTGACCGCCGCCGGGATCACTCTCGGCATGGACGAGCTGTACAAGTCCGGACTC
AGATCTAAGATGAGCAAAGATGGTAAAAAGAAGAAAAAGAAGTCAAAGACAAAGTGTGTAATTATGTAA
